Addgene plasmid #242648: pAAV-hsyn-DIO-AppNL-G-F-P2A-EGFP
Purpose: Floxed (DIO) AAV transgene designed to be packaged in AAV and to express the amyloid precursor protein (App) with familial mutations AppNL-G-F in a Cre-recombinase dependent manner.
Depositing lab: William Wisden. Depositing organization: Imperial College London.
Backbone
  Vector backbone: pUC
  Total vector size (bp): 7850
  Vector type: Mammalian Expression, Mouse Targeting, AAV, Cre/Lox
Growth in bacteria
  Bacterial resistance: Ampicillin, 100 μg/mL
  Growth temperature: 37°C
  Growth strain: NEB Stable
  Copy number: High Copy
Gene/Insert
  Gene/Insert name: Floxed (DOI) AAV transgene with human synapsin promoter driving amyloid precursor protein with familial mutations and EGFP tag
  Species: H. sapiens (human), Synthetic
  Insert size (bp): 5100
  Promoter: human synapsin
  Tag / fusion protein: EGFP
  Cloning method: Other
  Sequencing primers: 5′ gactcagcgctgcctcag
Resource information
  A portion of this plasmid was derived from a plasmid made by: We made the insert using gene synthesis.
Terms and licenses: Academic/Nonprofit Terms; Industry Terms: Not Available to Industry
Depositor comments: Nollet M, Ba W, Anuncibay Soto B, Lin C, Jovic K, Vyssotski AL, Yustos R, Franks NP, Wisden (W 2025) The selective amyloid-driven failure of cholinergic medial septal neurons in aging mice perturbs REM sleep, cognition and emotion, and broadcasts amyloid to other brain regions. https://doi.org/10.1101/2025.07.09.663930
How to cite: pAAV-hsyn-DIO-AppNL-G-F-P2A-EGFP was a gift from William Wisden (Addgene plasmid # 242648 ; http://n2t.net/addgene:242648 ; RRID:Addgene_242648)
