[The description below was written by a language model from this plasmid's Addgene catalogue record and pLannotate feature annotations shown in this document.]
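Description:
pAAV-hsyn-DIO-AppNL-G-F-P2A-EGFP is an AAV transfer plasmid of about 7.8 kb on a pUC-type backbone, designed to be packaged into recombinant AAV for Cre-dependent, neuron-restricted expression of a mutant amyloid precursor protein in mice. It is propagated in bacteria through a high-copy ColE1/pUC origin with ampicillin selection (β-lactamase), and also carries an f1 origin. A recombination-deficient growth strain is listed, consistent with the need to keep the repeat-rich AAV2 inverted terminal repeats stable. The 3′ ITR is annotated in full, whereas only short ITR fragments were detected at the 5′ end.

Between the ITRs, the human synapsin I promoter sits upstream of a double-floxed inverted open reading frame (DIO) cassette. The coding unit, App followed by a P2A peptide (named in the construct title but not annotated) and EGFP, lies in antisense orientation relative to the promoter. It is flanked by paired lox2272 and loxP sites in opposing orientation. In cells expressing Cre, recombination between the compatible site pairs inverts the cassette and then locks it in the sense orientation. The hSyn promoter can then drive transcription, and ribosomal skipping at the 2A sequence should yield App and EGFP as separate proteins, with EGFP marking the expressing neurons. A WPRE and the human growth hormone polyadenylation signal downstream enhance transcript processing and expression.

The insert was made by gene synthesis and carries the familial Alzheimer's disease mutation set designated NL-G-F. The catalogue lists the species as human and synthetic, while the annotation tool matched the coding sequence to mouse App. The construct is intended for inducing amyloid pathology selectively in Cre-defined neuronal populations.
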