Features (pLannotate 1.2.2; 23 found; start..end, strand, type, name):
     12..39      +  repeat_region  AAV2 ITR (fragment): inverted terminal repeat of adeno-associated virus serotype 2 inverted
     68..95      +  repeat_region  AAV2 ITR (fragment): inverted terminal repeat of adeno-associated virus serotype 2 inverted
    175..622     +  promoter       hSyn promoter: human synapsin I promoter; confers neuron-specific expression (Kügler et al., 2003)
    636..653     +  misc_feature   MCS (fragment): pUC18/19 multiple cloning site
    660..693     +  protein_bind   lox2272: Cre-mediated recombination occurs in the 8-bp core sequence (GGATACTT). lox2272 sites are compatible with each other, but incompatible with loxP or loxN sites (Lee and Saito, 1988). Cre recombinase
    694..743     -  intron         β-globin intron (fragment): internally truncated intron from human β-globin
    744..777     +  protein_bind   loxP: Cre-mediated recombination occurs in the 8-bp core sequence (GCATACAT). Cre recombinase
    786..1505    -  CDS            EGFP: the original enhanced GFP (Yang et al., 1996) mammalian codon-optimized
   1569..3821    -  CDS            App: A4_MOUSE - Experimental evidence at protein level: Swiss-Prot protein existence level 1. N-APP binds TNFRSF21 triggering caspase activation and degeneration of both neuronal cell bodies (via caspase-3) and axons (via caspase-6). From Mus musculus (Mouse).
   3828..3861    -  protein_bind   lox2272: Cre-mediated recombination occurs in the 8-bp core sequence (GGATACTT). lox2272 sites are compatible with each other, but incompatible with loxP or loxN sites (Lee and Saito, 1988). Cre recombinase
   3862..3911    -  intron         β-globin intron (fragment): internally truncated intron from human β-globin
   3912..3945    -  protein_bind   loxP: Cre-mediated recombination occurs in the 8-bp core sequence (GCATACAT). Cre recombinase
   3946..3970    +  misc_feature   MCS (fragment): pBluescript multiple cloning site
   3970..4558    +  misc_feature   WPRE: woodchuck hepatitis virus posttranscriptional regulatory element
   4590..5066    +  polyA_signal   hGH poly(A) signal: human growth hormone polyadenylation signal
   5106..5246    +  repeat_region  AAV2 ITR: inverted terminal repeat of adeno-associated virus serotype 2 inverted
   5251..5302    -  misc_feature   bom (fragment): basis of mobility region from pBR322
   5321..5776    +  rep_origin     f1 ori (sequence partly withheld): f1 bacteriophage origin of replication; arrow indicates direction of (+) strand synthesis
   5777..5826    -  misc_feature   bom (fragment): basis of mobility region from pBR322
   5928..5963    -  CDS            rop (fragment): Rop protein, which maintains plasmids at low copy number; rop
   6058..6162    +  promoter       AmpR promoter: bla
   6163..7023    +  CDS            AmpR: β-lactamase; bla; confers resistance to ampicillin, carbenicillin, and related antibiotics
   7194..7782    +  rep_origin     ori: high-copy-number ColE1/pMB1/pBR322/pUC origin of replication
>Addgene plasmid #242648 | pAAV-hsyn-DIO-AppNL-G-F-P2A-EGFP | addgene full sequence | sequence record 489351 | Addgene NGS Result
CCTGCAGGCAGCTGCGCGCTCGCTCGCTCACTGAGGCCGCCCGGGCGTCGGGCGACCTTTGGTCGCCCGG
CCTCAGTGAGCGAGCGAGCGCGCAGAGAGGGAGTGGCCAACTCCATCACTAGGGGTTCCTGCGGCCGCAC
GCGTGTGTCTAGACTGCAGAGGGCCCTGCGTATGAGTGCAAGTGGGTTTTAGGACCAGGATGAGGCGGGG
TGGGGGTGCCTACCTGACGACCGACCCCGACCCACTGGACAAGCACCCAACCCCCATTCCCCAAATTGCG
CATCCCCTATCAGAGAGGGGGAGGGGAAACAGGATGCGGCGAGGCGCGTGCGCACTGCCAGCTTCAGCAC
CGCGGACAGTGCCTTCGCCCCCGCCTGGCGGCGCGCGCCACCGCCGCCTCAGCACTGAAGGCGCGCTGAC
GTCACTCGCCGGTCCCCCGCAAACTCCCCTTCCCGGCCACCTTGGTCGCGTCCGCGCCGCCGCCGGCCCA
GCCGGACCGCACCACGCGAGGCGCGAGATAGGGGGGCACGGGCGCGACCATCTGCGCTGCGGCGCCGGCG
ACTCAGCGCTGCCTCAGTCTGCGGTGGGCAGCGGAGGAGTCGTGTCGTGCCTGAGAGCGCAGTCGAGAAG
GTACCGGATCCTCTAGAGTCGACTCCGGAATAACTTCGTATAGGATACTTTATACGAAGTTATGCAGAAT
GGTAGCTGGATTGTAGCTGCTATTAGCAATATGAAACCTCTTAATAACTTCGTATAGCATACATTATACG
AAGTTATGGCGCGCCTTACTTGTACAGCTCGTCCATGCCGAGAGTGATCCCGGCGGCGGTCACGAACTCC
AGCAGGACCATGTGATCGCGCTTCTCGTTGGGGTCTTTGCTCAGGGCGGACTGGGTGCTCAGGTAGTGGT
TGTCGGGCAGCAGCACGGGGCCGTCGCCGATGGGGGTGTTCTGCTGGTAGTGGTCGGCGAGCTGCACGCT
GCCGTCCTCGATGTTGTGGCGGATCTTGAAGTTCACCTTGATGCCGTTCTTCTGCTTGTCGGCCATGATA
TAGACGTTGTGGCTGTTGTAGTTGTACTCCAGCTTGTGCCCCAGGATGTTGCCGTCCTCCTTGAAGTCGA
TGCCCTTCAGCTCGATGCGGTTCACCAGGGTGTCGCCCTCGAACTTCACCTCGGCGCGGGTCTTGTAGTT
GCCGTCGTCCTTGAAGAAGATGGTGCGCTCCTGGACGTAGCCTTCGGGCATGGCGGACTTGAAGAAGTCG
TGCTGCTTCATGTGGTCGGGGTAGCGGCTGAAGCACTGCACGCCGTAGGTCAGGGTGGTCACGAGGGTGG
GCCAGGGCACGGGCAGCTTGCCGGTGGTGCAGATGAACTTCAGGGTCAGCTTGCCGTAGGTGGCATCGCC
CTCGCCCTCGCCGGACACGCTGAACTTGTGGCCGTTTACGTCGCCGTCCAGCTCGACCAGGATGGGCACC
ACCCCGGTGAACAGCTCCTCGCCCTTGCTCACCATTGGCCCGGGATTCTCTTCGACATCCCCTGCTTGTT
TCAACAGGGAGAAGTTAGTGGCACCGGTGTTCTGCATTTGCTCAAAGAACTTGTAAGTTGGATTCTCATA
TCCGTTCTGCTGCATCTTGGAGAGATGGCGCTCCTCTGGGGTCACGGCGGCGTCGACCTCCACCACGCCA
TGATGGATGGATGTGTACTGTTTCTTCTTCAACATCACCAGGGTGATGACAAACACGGTTGCTATGACAA
CGCCGCCCACCATGAGTCCGATGATGGCGCCTTTGTTCGAACCCACATCTCCAGCAAAGAACACCAGTTT
TTGATGGTGGACTTCATATCCTGAATCATGTCTGAATTCTGCATCTAGATTCACTTCCGAGATCTCTTCC
GTCTTGATGTTTGTCAGCCCAGAACCTGGTCGAGTGGTCAGTCCTCGGTCAGCAGCGGGGCGGGCGTCAA
CAGGCTCGACTTCATTTTCGGTATTGGCTGGCACAGAGTCCACCCCAAAAGGGTGCCACGGCTGGAGGTC
ATCCAGGCTGAATTCCCCATTCACGGGAAGGAGCTCCACGGTGGTCTTGGTTTCCGTCAGCGAAGGCATG
AGAGCGTCGTTTCCGTAGCTGATTCTGGGCTCACTGATCATGTTGGCCAAGACATCGTCGGAGTAGTTCT
GCTCCTTCTGAAGCAGCTCATCGACTTCATCTTGAATCTCCTCAGCCACCGCAGGGACATTGTAGAGCAG
GGACAGAGACTGGTTCATGCGCTCGTAGATCACACGGAGGTGTGTCATAACCTGGGACCGGATCTGAGCA
GCTTTCTTGGGGTCCACCATGCGCACATGTTCAAAATGCTTTAGGGTGTGCTGTCTGTCTTTCTGCTCCG
CACGGACGTACTTCTTCAGCATGTTGAACACATGATGAGGCCTTGGGGGCACCGCCTGCAGTGCAGTGAT
GTAATTCTCGAGGGCCAGGCGGCGGCGGTCATTGAGCATGGCTTCAACTCTGGCCATGTGTGTCTCTACA
AGCTGCTGTCTCTCATTGGCTGCTTCCTGTTCCAGAGATTCCACTTTCTCCTGGAAATGCTGGATAACGG
CCTTCTTGTCAGCTTTGGGCAAGTTCTTGGCTTGACGCTCTGCCTCTTCCCATTCTCTCATGACCTGGGA
CATTCTCTCTCGGTGCTTGGCTTCCAGCCTCTCTTTGGCTTTCTGGAAATGGGCATGCTCGTTCTCGTCC
CCGGGTGTCTCCAGGTACTTGTCGACGGCGTCGGGGGTGCTGGCTGCTGTCGTGGGAAACACGCTGCCAC
ACACCGCCATGCAGTACTCTTCCGTGTCAAAGTTGTTCCTGTTGCCGCCACATCCGCCGTAAAAGAATGG
GACACACTTCCCTTCAGTGACATCAAAGTACCAGCGGGAGATCATTGCGCGGCATGGCCCGGTCTCGGCT
TGTTCAGAGCACACCTCTCGGACCACCTCCTCCACGGACTCAGTGGTGGTTGTGGTGGTGGTGGCAGTGC
TGGTTGTTCTCTCGGTGGCCTCTTCGTAGGGCTCCTCGGCCTCCTCCTCCACCTCGTCCCCATCCTCCAC
ATCCTCATCATCATCAGCTTCCTCTTCCTCAACATCAGCCACTTCCTCCTCTTCGGCGACTTCTACTACT
TTGTCTTCACCGCCATCAGCGTAGTCTGTGTCCGCTCCACCCCACCAGACATCAGAGTCATCCTCCTCTG
CATCCGCAGAATCCACGCTGTCGCTTTCCTCGGCCAACGGGCAGCATACAAACTCTACCCCTCGGAACTT
GTCGATGCCGCAGGGCAGCAGCATGCCATAGTCGTGCAAGTTAGTGCTCTTCTCGCTGCATGTCTCTTTG
GCGACGGTGTGCCAGTGAAGATGGGTCTCACAAACATCCATCCGCTCCTGGTGTAGGAACTTGCACTTGT
CGGGCACGAGAAGGGCGTCGCTCACAAACTCACCAACTAGGCAACGGTAAGGAATCACGATGTGGGTGTG
TGTCTTGCACTGCTTGCGGCCCCGCTTGCACCAGTTCTGGATGGTCACTGGCTGGTTGGCTTCCACCACG
TTTGTGATCTGCAGTTCAGGGTAGACCTCTTGGCAGTACTGCAAGATGCCCTCCTTGGTGCCAATGCAGG
TTTTGGTCCCTGACGGGTCTGACTCCCACTTTCCATTCTGCACATTCATGTGCATGTTGAGTTTACCACA
GAACATGGCGATCTGGGGTTCTGCCAGCAGCCCGGCGTTGCCATCAGTGGGTACCTCCAGAGCCCGAACC
GTCCAGGCGGCCAGCAGGAGCAGTGCCAAGCTGGGCAGCATGCTAGCATAACTTCGTATAAAGTATCCTA
TACGAAGTTATTTGCCTTAACCCAGAAATTATCACTGTTATTCTTTAGAATGGTGCAAAGAATAACTTCG
TATAATGTATGCTATACGAAGTTATGAATTCGATATCAAGCTTATCGATAATCAACCTCTGGATTACAAA
ATTTGTGAAAGATTGACTGGTATTCTTAACTATGTTGCTCCTTTTACGCTATGTGGATACGCTGCTTTAA
TGCCTTTGTATCATGCTATTGCTTCCCGTATGGCTTTCATTTTCTCCTCCTTGTATAAATCCTGGTTGCT
GTCTCTTTATGAGGAGTTGTGGCCCGTTGTCAGGCAACGTGGCGTGGTGTGCACTGTGTTTGCTGACGCA
ACCCCCACTGGTTGGGGCATTGCCACCACCTGTCAGCTCCTTTCCGGGACTTTCGCTTTCCCCCTCCCTA
TTGCCACGGCGGAACTCATCGCCGCCTGCCTTGCCCGCTGCTGGACAGGGGCTCGGCTGTTGGGCACTGA
CAATTCCGTGGTGTTGTCGGGGAAATCATCGTCCTTTCCTTGGCTGCTCGCCTATGTTGCCACCTGGATT
CTGCGCGGGACGTCCTTCTGCTACGTCCCTTCGGCCCTCAATCCAGCGGACCTTCCTTCCCGCGGCCTGC
TGCCGGCTCTGCGGCCTCTTCCGCGTCTTCGCCTTCGCCCTCAGACGAGTCGGATCTCCCTTTGGGCCGC
CTCCCCGCATCGATACCGAGCGCTGCTCGAGAGATCTACGGGTGGCATCCCTGTGACCCCTCCCCAGTGC
CTCTCCTGGCCCTGGAAGTTGCCACTCCAGTGCCCACCAGCCTTGTCCTAATAAAATTAAGTTGCATCAT
TTTGTCTGACTAGGTGTCCTTCTATAATATTATGGGGTGGAGGGGGGTGGTATGGAGCAAGGGGCAAGTT
GGGAAGACAACCTGTAGGGCCTGCGGGGTCTATTGGGAACCAAGCTGGAGTGCAGTGGCACAATCTTGGC
TCACTGCAATCTCCGCCTCCTGGGTTCAAGCGATTCTCCTGCCTCAGCCTCCCGAGTTGTTGGGATTCCA
GGCATGCATGACCAGGCTCAGCTAATTTTTGTTTTTTTGGTAGAGACGGGGTTTCACCATATTGGCCAGG
CTGGTCTCCAACTCCTAATCTCAGGTGATCTACCCACCTTGGCCTCCCAAATTGCTGGGATTACAGGCGT
GAACCACTGCTCCCTTCCCTGTCCTTCTGATTTTGTAGGTAACCACGTGCGGACCGAGCGGCCGCAGGAA
CCCCTAGTGATGGAGTTGGCCACTCCCTCTCTGCGCGCTCGCTCGCTCACTGAGGCCGGGCGACCAAAGG
TCGCCCGACGCCCGGGCTTTGCCCGGGCGGCCTCAGTGAGCGAGCGAGCGCGCAGCTGCCTGCAGGGGCG
CCTGATGCGGTATTTTCTCCTTACGCATCTGTGCGGTATTTCACACCGCATA
[95 nt withheld, positions 5303-5397]
T
[46 nt withheld, positions 5399-5444]
C
[141 nt withheld, positions 5446-5586]
CCTTTGACGTTGGAGTCCACGTTCTTT
[37 nt withheld, positions 5614-5650]
ACTCTATCTCGGGCTATTCTTTTGATTTATAAGGGATTTTGCCGATTTCGGTCTATTGGTTAAAAAATGA
GCTGATTTAACAAAAATTTAACGCGAATTTTAACAAAATATTAACGTTTACAATTTTATGGTGCACTCTC
AGTACAATCTGCTCTGATGCCGCATAGTTAAGCCAGCCCCGACACCCGCCAACACCCGCTGACGCGCCCT
GACGGGCTTGTCTGCTCCCGGCATCCGCTTACAGACAAGCTGTGACCGTCTCCGGGAGCTGCATGTGTCA
GAGGTTTTCACCGTCATCACCGAAACGCGCGAGACGAAAGGGCCTCGTGATACGCCTATTTTTATAGGTT
AATGTCATGATAATAATGGTTTCTTAGACGTCAGGTGGCACTTTTCGGGGAAATGTGCGCGGAACCCCTA
TTTGTTTATTTTTCTAAATACATTCAAATATGTATCCGCTCATGAGACAATAACCCTGATAAATGCTTCA
ATAATATTGAAAAAGGAAGAGTATGAGTATTCAACATTTCCGTGTCGCCCTTATTCCCTTTTTTGCGGCA
TTTTGCCTTCCTGTTTTTGCTCACCCAGAAACGCTGGTGAAAGTAAAAGATGCTGAAGATCAGTTGGGTG
CACGAGTGGGTTACATCGAACTGGATCTCAACAGCGGTAAGATCCTTGAGAGTTTTCGCCCCGAAGAACG
TTTTCCAATGATGAGCACTTTTAAAGTTCTGCTATGTGGCGCGGTATTATCCCGTATTGACGCCGGGCAA
GAGCAACTCGGTCGCCGCATACACTATTCTCAGAATGACTTGGTTGAGTACTCACCAGTCACAGAAAAGC
ATCTTACGGATGGCATGACAGTAAGAGAATTATGCAGTGCTGCCATAACCATGAGTGATAACACTGCGGC
CAACTTACTTCTGACAACGATCGGAGGACCGAAGGAGCTAACCGCTTTTTTGCACAACATGGGGGATCAT
GTAACTCGCCTTGATCGTTGGGAACCGGAGCTGAATGAAGCCATACCAAACGACGAGCGTGACACCACGA
TGCCTGTAGCAATGGCAACAACGTTGCGCAAACTATTAACTGGCGAACTACTTACTCTAGCTTCCCGGCA
ACAATTAATAGACTGGATGGAGGCGGATAAAGTTGCAGGACCACTTCTGCGCTCGGCCCTTCCGGCTGGC
TGGTTTATTGCTGATAAATCTGGAGCCGGTGAGCGTGGGTCTCGCGGTATCATTGCAGCACTGGGGCCAG
ATGGTAAGCCCTCCCGTATCGTAGTTATCTACACGACGGGGAGTCAGGCAACTATGGATGAACGAAATAG
ACAGATCGCTGAGATAGGTGCCTCACTGATTAAGCATTGGTAACTGTCAGACCAAGTTTACTCATATATA
CTTTAGATTGATTTAAAACTTCATTTTTAATTTAAAAGGATCTAGGTGAAGATCCTTTTTGATAATCTCA
TGACCAAAATCCCTTAACGTGAGTTTTCGTTCCACTGAGCGTCAGACCCCGTAGAAAAGATCAAAGGATC
TTCTTGAGATCCTTTTTTTCTGCGCGTAATCTGCTGCTTGCAAACAAAAAAACCACCGCTACCAGCGGTG
GTTTGTTTGCCGGATCAAGAGCTACCAACTCTTTTTCCGAAGGTAACTGGCTTCAGCAGAGCGCAGATAC
CAAATACTGTTCTTCTAGTGTAGCCGTAGTTAGGCCACCACTTCAAGAACTCTGTAGCACCGCCTACATA
CCTCGCTCTGCTAATCCTGTTACCAGTGGCTGCTGCCAGTGGCGATAAGTCGTGTCTTACCGGGTTGGAC
TCAAGACGATAGTTACCGGATAAGGCGCAGCGGTCGGGCTGAACGGGGGGTTCGTGCACACAGCCCAGCT
TGGAGCGAACGACCTACACCGAACTGAGATACCTACAGCGTGAGCTATGAGAAAGCGCCACGCTTCCCGA
AGGGAGAAAGGCGGACAGGTATCCGGTAAGCGGCAGGGTCGGAACAGGAGAGCGCACGAGGGAGCTTCCA
GGGGGAAACGCCTGGTATCTTTATAGTCCTGTCGGGTTTCGCCACCTCTGACTTGAGCGTCGATTTTTGT
GATGCTCGTCAGGGGGGCGGAGCCTATGGAAAAACGCCAGCAACGCGGCCTTTTTACGGTTCCTGGCCTT
TTGCTGGCCTTTTGCTCACATGT
